Features (pLannotate 1.2.2; 21 found; start..end, strand, type, name):
      1..84      +  CDS            large T antigen (fragment): large T antigen from SV40 (simian virus 40)
    107..228     +  polyA_signal   SV40 poly(A) signal: SV40 polyadenylation signal
    262..690     -  rep_origin     f1 ori (sequence partly withheld): f1 bacteriophage origin of replication; arrow indicates direction of (+) strand synthesis
    717..821     +  promoter       AmpR promoter: bla
    823..1180    +  promoter       SV40 promoter: SV40 enhancer and early promoter
   1215..2009    +  CDS            NeoR/KanR: aminoglycoside phosphotransferase from Tn5; aph(3')-II (or nptII); confers resistance to neomycin, kanamycin, and G418 (Geneticin®)
   2030..2182    +  CDS            ble (fragment): BLE_KLEPN - Experimental evidence at protein level: Swiss-Prot protein existence level 1. Binding protein with a strong affinity to the bleomycin family of antibiotics. Binds to CL990; an antimitotic-antibiotic compound. From Klebsiella pneumoniae.
   2241..2288    +  polyA_signal   HSV TK poly(A) signal: herpes simplex virus thymidine kinase polyadenylation signal (Cole and Stacy, 1985)
   2379..2395    -  polyA_signal   bGH poly(A) signal (fragment): bovine growth hormone polyadenylation signal
   2617..3205    +  rep_origin     ori: high-copy-number ColE1/pMB1/pBR322/pUC origin of replication
   3388..3480    +  CDS            lacI (fragment): lac repressor; lacI; The lac repressor binds to the lac operator to inhibit transcription in E. coli. This inhibition can be relieved by adding lactose or isopropyl-β-D-thiogalactopyranoside (IPTG).
   3535..3562    -  terminator     rrnB T2 terminator: transcription terminator T2 from the E. coli rrnB gene
   3694..3737    +  terminator     rrnB T1 terminator: Escherichia coli rrnB; transcription terminator T1 from the E. coli rrnB gene
   3784..3820    -  CDS            lacZα (fragment): LacZα fragment of β-galactosidase; lacZ fragment
   3851..3946    +  protein_bind   attL3: mutant version of attL; recombination site for the Gateway® LR reaction LR Clonase™
   3952..4518    +  CDS            KRAS (sequence withheld): RASK_HUMAN - Also known as KRAS2, RASK2. Experimental evidence at protein level: Swiss-Prot protein existence level 1. Ras proteins bind GDP/GTP and possess intrinsic GTPase activity (PubMed:20949621). Plays an important role in the regulation of cell proliferation (PubMed:23698361, PubMed:22711838). Plays a role in promoting oncogenic events by inducing transcriptional silencing of tumor suppressor genes (TSGs) in colorectal cancer (CRC) cells in a ZNF304-dependent manner (PubMed:24623306). From Homo sapiens (Human).
   4526..4619    -  protein_bind   attL2 (fragment): mutant version of attL; recombination site for the Gateway® LR reaction LR Clonase™
   4734..4757    +  promoter       Pc promoter (fragment): intI1 (promoter lies within the coding sequence); class 1 integron promoter
   4933..4989    +  CDS            GmR (fragment): gentamycin acetyltransferase; aacC1; confers resistance to gentamycin
   4996..5787    +  CDS            SmR: aminoglycoside adenylyltransferase (Murphy, 1985); aadA; confers resistance to spectinomycin and streptomycin
   5880..6468    +  rep_origin     ori: high-copy-number ColE1/pMB1/pBR322/pUC origin of replication
>Addgene plasmid | pNK115 Sequencing Result | analyzer sequence | sequence record 441919
GATCATAATCAGCCATACCACATTTGTAGAGGTTTTACTTGCTTTAAAAAACCTCCCACACCTCCCCCTG
AACCTGAAACATAAAATGAATGCAATTGTTGTTGTTAACTTGTTTATTGCAGCTTATAATGGTTACAAAT
AAAGCAATAGCATCACAAATTTCACAAATAAAGCATTTTTTTCACTGCATTCTAGTTGTGGTTTGTCCAA
ACTCATCAATGTATCTTAACGCGTAAATTGTAAGCGTTAATATTTTGTTAAAATTCGCGTTAAATTTTTG
TTAAATCAGCTCATTTTTTAACCAATAGGCCGAAATCGGCAAAATCCCTTATAAATCAAAAGAATAGACC
GAGATAGGGT
[37 nt withheld, positions 361-397]
AAAGAACGTGGACTCCAACGTCAAAGG
[49 nt withheld, positions 425-473]
T
[91 nt withheld, positions 475-565]
G
[124 nt withheld, positions 567-690]
CAGGTGGCACTTTTCGGGGAAATGTGCGCGGAACCCCTATTTGTTTATTTTTCTAAATACATTCAAATAT
GTATCCGCTCATGAGACAATAACCCTGATAAATGCTTCAATAATATTGAAAAAGGAAGAGTCCTGAGGCG
GAAAGAACCAGCTGTGGAATGTGTGTCAGTTAGGGTGTGGAAAGTCCCCAGGCTCCCCAGCAGGCAGAAG
TATGCAAAGCATGCATCTCAATTAGTCAGCAACCAGGTGTGGAAAGTCCCCAGGCTCCCCAGCAGGCAGA
AGTATGCAAAGCATGCATCTCAATTAGTCAGCAACCATAGTCCCGCCCCTAACTCCGCCCATCCCGCCCC
TAACTCCGCCCAGTTCCGCCCATTCTCCGCCCCATGGCTGACTAATTTTTTTTATTTATGCAGAGGCCGA
GGCCGCCTCGGCCTCTGAGCTATTCCAGAAGTAGTGAGGAGGCTTTTTTGGAGGCCTAGGCTTTTGCAAA
GATCGATCAAGAGACAGGATGAGGATCGTTTCGCATGATTGAACAAGATGGATTGCACGCAGGTTCTCCG
GCCGCTTGGGTGGAGAGGCTATTCGGCTATGACTGGGCACAACAGACAATCGGCTGCTCTGATGCCGCCG
TGTTCCGGCTGTCAGCGCAGGGGCGCCCGGTTCTTTTTGTCAAGACCGACCTGTCCGGTGCCCTGAATGA
ACTGCAAGACGAGGCAGCGCGGCTATCGTGGCTGGCCACGACGGGCGTTCCTTGCGCAGCTGTGCTCGAC
GTTGTCACTGAAGCGGGAAGGGACTGGCTGCTATTGGGCGAAGTGCCGGGGCAGGATCTCCTGTCATCTC
ACCTTGCTCCTGCCGAGAAAGTATCCATCATGGCTGATGCAATGCGGCGGCTGCATACGCTTGATCCGGC
TACCTGCCCATTCGACCACCAAGCGAAACATCGCATCGAGCGAGCACGTACTCGGATGGAAGCCGGTCTT
GTCGATCAGGATGATCTGGACGAAGAGCATCAGGGGCTCGCGCCAGCCGAACTGTTCGCCAGGCTCAAGG
CGAGCATGCCCGACGGCGAGGATCTCGTCGTGACCCATGGCGATGCCTGCTTGCCGAATATCATGGTGGA
AAATGGCCGCTTTTCTGGATTCATCGACTGTGGCCGGCTGGGTGTGGCGGACCGCTATCAGGACATAGCG
TTGGCTACCCGTGATATTGCTGAAGAGCTTGGCGGCGAATGGGCTGACCGCTTCCTCGTGCTTTACGGTA
TCGCCGCTCCCGATTCGCAGCGCATCGCCTTCTATCGCCTTCTTGACGAGTTCTTCTGAGCGGGACTCTG
GGGTTCGAAATGACCGACCAAGCGACGCCCAACCTGCCATCACGAGATTTCGATTCCACCGCCGCCTTCT
ATGAAAGGTTGGGCTTCGGAATCGTTTTCCGGGACGCCGGCTGGATGATCCTCCAGCGCGGGGATCTCAT
GCTGGAGTTCTTCGCCCACCCTAGGGGGAGGCTAACTGAAACACGGAAGGAGACAATACCGGAAGGAACC
CGCGCTATGACGGCAATAAAAAGACAGAATAAAACGCACGGTGTTGGGTCGTTTGTTCATAAACGCGGGG
TTCGGTCCCAGGGCTGGCACTCTGTCGATACCCCACCGAGACCCCATTGGGGCCAATACGCCCGCGTTTC
TTCCTTTTCCCCACCCCACCCCCCAAGTTCGGGTGAAGGCCCAGGGCTCGCAGCCAACGTCGGGGCGGCA
GGCCCTGCCATAGCCTCAGGTTACTCATATATACTTTAGATTGATTTAAAACTTCATTTTTAATTTAAAA
GGATCTAGGTGAAGATCCTTTTTGATAATCTCATGACCAAAATCCCTTAACGTGAGTTTTCGTTCCACTG
AGCGTCAGACCCCGTAGAAAAGATCAAAGGATCTTCTTGAGATCCTTTTTTTCTGCGCGTAATCTGCTGC
TTGCAAACAAAAAAACCACCGCTACCAGCGGTGGTTTGTTTGCCGGATCAAGAGCTACCAACTCTTTTTC
CGAAGGTAACTGGCTTCAGCAGAGCGCAGATACCAAATACTGTTCTTCTAGTGTAGCCGTAGTTAGGCCA
CCACTTCAAGAACTCTGTAGCACCGCCTACATACCTCGCTCTGCTAATCCTGTTACCAGTGGCTGCTGCC
AGTGGCGATAAGTCGTGTCTTACCGGGTTGGACTCAAGACGATAGTTACCGGATAAGGCGCAGCGGTCGG
GCTGAACGGGGGGTTCGTGCACACAGCCCAGCTTGGAGCGAACGACCTACACCGAACTGAGATACCTACA
GCGTGAGCTATGAGAAAGCGCCACGCTTCCCGAAGGGAGAAAGGCGGACAGGTATCCGGTAAGCGGCAGG
GTCGGAACAGGAGAGCGCACGAGGGAGCTTCCAGGGGGAAACGCCTGGTATCTTTATAGTCCTGTCGGGT
TTCGCCACCTCTGACTTGAGCGTCGATTTTTGTGATGCTCGTCAGGGGGGCGGAGCCTATGGAAAAACGC
CAGCAACGCGGCCTTTTTACGGTTCCTGGCCTTTTGCTGGCCTTTTGCTCACATGTTCTTTCCTGCGTTA
TCCCCTGATTCTGTGGATAACCGTATTACCGCCTTTGAGTGAGCTGATACCGCTCGCCGCAGCCGAACGA
CCGAGCGCAGCGAGTCAGTGAGCGAGGAAGCGGAAGAGCGCCCAATACGCAAACCGCCTCTCCCCGCGCG
TTGGCCGATTCATTAATGCAGCTGGCACGACAGGTTTCCCGACTGGAAAGCGGGCAGTGAGCGCAACGCA
ATTAATACGCGTACCGCTAGCCAGGAAGAGTTTGTAGAAACGCAAAAAGGCCATCCGTCAGGATGGCCTT
CTGCTTAGTTTGATGCCTGGCAGTTTATGGCGGGCGTCCTGCCCGCCACCCTCCGGGCCGTTGCTTCACA
ACGTTCAAATCCGCTCCCGGCGGATTTGTCCTACTCAGGAGAGCGTTCACCGACAAACAACAGATAAAAC
GAAAGGCCCAGTCTTCCGACTGAGCCTTTCGTTTTATTTGATGCCTGGCAGTTCCCTACTCTCGCGTTAA
CGCTAGCATGGATGTTTTCCCAGTCACGACGTTGTAAAACGACGGCCAGTCTTAAAATTCGAGCTCGGTC
CGAGGATCCGAAATAATGATTTTATTTTGACTGATAGTGACCTGTTCGTTGCAACAAATTGATAAGCAAT
GCTTTTTTATAATGCCAACTTTGTACAAAAAAGTTGGCACC
[567 nt withheld, positions 3952-4518]
TAATCAACTTTCTTGTACAAAGTTGGCATTATAGGAAAGCATTGCTTATCAATTTGTTGCAACGAACAGG
TCACTATCAGTCAAAATAAAATCATTATTTGCATGCAAGCTTAGATCCTCTAGACCAGCCAGGACAGAAA
TGCCTCGACTTCGCTGCTACCCAAGGTTGCCGGGTGACGCACACCGTGGAAACGGATGAAGGCACGAACC
CAGTGGACATAAGCCTGTTCGGTTCGTAAGCTGTAATGCAAGTAGCGTATGCGCTCACGCAACTGGTCCA
GAACCTTGACCGAACGCAGCGGTGGTAACGGCGCAGTGGCGGTTTTCATGGCTTGTTATGACTGTTTTTT
TGGGGTACAGTCTATGCCTCGGGCATCCAAGCAGCAAGCGCGTTACGCCGTGGGTCGATGTTTGATGTTA
TGGAGCAGCAACGATGTTACGCAGCAGGGCAGTCGCCCTAAAACAAAGTTAAACATTATGAGGGAAGCGG
TGATCGCCGAAGTATCGACTCAACTATCAGAGGTAGTTGGCGTCATCGAGCGCCATCTCGAACCGACGTT
GCTGGCCGTACATTTGTACGGCTCCGCAGTGGATGGCGGCCTGAAGCCACACAGTGATATTGATTTGCTG
GTTACGGTGACCGTAAGGCTTGATGAAACAACGCGGCGAGCTTTGATCAACGACCTTTTGGAAACTTCGG
CTTCCCCTGGAGAGAGCGAGATTCTCCGCGCTGTAGAAGTCACCATTGTTGTGCACGACGACATCATTCC
GTGGCGTTATCCAGCTAAGCGCGAACTGCAATTTGGAGAATGGCAGCGCAATGACATTCTTGCAGGTATC
TTCGAGCCAGCCACGATCGACATTGATCTGGCTATCTTGCTGACAAAAGCAAGAGAACATAGCGTTGCCT
TGGTAGGTCCAGCGGCGGAGGAACTCTTTGATCCGGTTCCTGAACAGGATCTATTTGAGGCGCTAAATGA
AACCTTAACGCTATGGAACTCGCCGCCCGACTGGGCTGGCGATGAGCGAAATGTAGTGCTTACGTTGTCC
CGCATTTGGTACAGCGCAGTAACCGGCAAAATCGCGCCGAAGGATGTCGCTGCCGACTGGGCAATGGAGC
GCCTGCCGGCCCAGTATCAGCCCGTCATACTTGAAGCTAGACAGGCTTATCTTGGACAAGAAGAAGATCG
CTTGGCCTCGCGCGCAGATCAGTTGGAAGAATTTGTCCACTACGTGAAAGGCGAGATCACCAAGGTAGTC
GGCAAATAACCCTCGAGCCACCCATGACCAAAATCCCTTAACGTGAGTTACGCGTCGTTCCACTGAGCGT
CAGACCCCGTAGAAAAGATCAAAGGATCTTCTTGAGATCCTTTTTTTCTGCGCGTAATCTGCTGCTTGCA
AACAAAAAAACCACCGCTACCAGCGGTGGTTTGTTTGCCGGATCAAGAGCTACCAACTCTTTTTCCGAAG
GTAACTGGCTTCAGCAGAGCGCAGATACCAAATACTGTTCTTCTAGTGTAGCCGTAGTTAGGCCACCACT
TCAAGAACTCTGTAGCACCGCCTACATACCTCGCTCTGCTAATCCTGTTACCAGTGGCTGCTGCCAGTGG
CGATAAGTCGTGTCTTACCGGGTTGGACTCAAGACGATAGTTACCGGATAAGGCGCAGCGGTCGGGCTGA
ACGGGGGGTTCGTGCACACAGCCCAGCTTGGAGCGAACGACCTACACCGAACTGAGATACCTACAGCGTG
AGCTATGAGAAAGCGCCACGCTTCCCGAAGGGAGAAAGGCGGACAGGTATCCGGTAAGCGGCAGGGTCGG
AACAGGAGAGCGCACGAGGGAGCTTCCAGGGGGAAACGCCTGGTATCTTTATAGTCCTGTCGGGTTTCGC
CACCTCTGACTTGAGCGTCGATTTTTGTGATGCTCGTCAGGGGGGCGGAGCCTATGGAAAAACGCCAGCA
ACGCGGCCTTTTTACGGTTCCTGGCCTTTTGCTGGCCTTTTGCTCACATGTTCTTTCCTGCGTTATCCCC
TGATTCTGTGGATAACCGTATTACCGCC
